Addgene plasmid #227636: pCN38-ktrA-yfp
Purpose: c-di-AMP biosensor plasmid. Encodes yfp downstream of c-di-AMP-binding ktrA riboswitch. Plasmid confers ampicillin resistance to E. coli and chloramphenicol resistance to S. aureus.
Depositing lab: Angelika Grundling. Depositing organization: Imperial College London. Publication: Identification of novel genetic factors that regulate c-di-AMP production in Staphylococcus aureus using a riboswitch-based biosensor. Kviatkovski I, Zhong Q, Vaidya S, Grundling A. mSphere. 2024 Sep 17:e0032124. doi: 10.1128/msphere.00321-24. PubMed 39287429.
Backbone
  Vector backbone: pCN38
  Vector type: Bacterial Expression
Growth in bacteria
  Bacterial resistance: Ampicillin, 100 μg/mL
  Growth temperature: 37°C
  Growth strain: DH5alpha
  Copy number: High Copy
Gene/Insert
  Gene/Insert name: ktrA-yfp
  Insert size (bp): 1142
Terms and licenses: Academic/Nonprofit Terms; Industry Terms: Not Available to Industry
How to cite: pCN38-ktrA-yfp was a gift from Angelika Grundling (Addgene plasmid # 227636 ; http://n2t.net/addgene:227636 ; RRID:Addgene_227636)
