[The description below was written by a language model from this plasmid's Addgene catalogue record and pLannotate feature annotations shown in this document.]
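Description:
pCN38-ktrA-yfp is an E. coli–Staphylococcus aureus shuttle plasmid built on the pCN38 backbone and designed as a fluorescent biosensor for the bacterial second messenger c-di-AMP. For propagation in E. coli it carries a high-copy ColE1/pUC-type origin and the β-lactamase gene (AmpR) with its own promoter, giving ampicillin resistance. For maintenance in S. aureus, the annotation shows a pT181-type replicon, comprising repN-like initiator coding sequence, the pT181 countertranscript RNA (ctRNA) that regulates copy number and a cop fragment, together with a staphylococcal cat gene that confers chloramphenicol resistance. Short matches to tet(K), pre, rop, bom and lacZα appear to be backbone remnants rather than functional elements.

The payload is the 1,142 bp ktrA-yfp insert. A ydaO/yuaA-class leader, the riboswitch family that binds c-di-AMP, lies immediately upstream of a yellow fluorescent protein coding sequence, which the annotation identifies as an mVenus-type variant derived from Aequorea victoria. Because the ktrA riboswitch controls expression of the downstream reporter in response to ligand binding, YFP fluorescence serves as a readout of intracellular c-di-AMP levels. The record does not name the promoter driving the cassette. A short segment just upstream of the riboswitch matches Bacillus phage SP01 sequence and may correspond to a promoter region, but this is not stated.

According to the associated publication title, the plasmid was used in S. aureus to identify genetic factors that regulate c-di-AMP production, making it suited to screening mutants or conditions that change levels of this nucleotide.
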