Features (pLannotate 1.2.2; 17 found; start..end, strand, type, name):
    765..851     -  CDS            cop (fragment): COP1_STAAU - Protein predicted: Swiss-Prot protein existence level 4. Putative control of replication message. From Staphylococcus aureus.
    862..1158    -  CDS            tet (fragment): TCR_STAAU - Also known as tet(K). Protein inferred from homology: Swiss-Prot protein existence level 3. Resistance to tetracycline by an active tetracycline efflux. This is an energy-dependent process that decreases the accumulation of the antibiotic in whole cells. This protein functions as a metal- tetracycline/H(+) antiporter. From Staphylococcus aureus.
   1323..2186    -  CDS            repN (fragment): REPN_STAAU - Experimental evidence at protein level: Swiss-Prot protein existence level 1. This protein is probably a specific topoisomerase involved in initiating replication. This protein is specifically required and may be rate-limiting for replication of the plasmid in vivo. From Staphylococcus aureus.
   2185..2262    -  CDS            repN (fragment): REPN_STAAU - Experimental evidence at protein level: Swiss-Prot protein existence level 1. This protein is probably a specific topoisomerase involved in initiating replication. This protein is specifically required and may be rate-limiting for replication of the plasmid in vivo. From Staphylococcus aureus.
   2356..2450    +  ncRNA          ctRNA pT181: Accession: RF00242 - ctRNA
   2792..2947    -  CDS            pre (fragment): PRE3_STAAC - Protein inferred from homology: Swiss-Prot protein existence level 3. The interaction of the RSA site and the PRE protein may not only serves a function in plasmid maintenance, but may also contributes to the distribution of small antibiotic resistance plasmids among Gram- positive bacteria. From Staphylococcus aureus (strain COL).
   2955..3112    -  CDS            lacZα (fragment): LacZα fragment of β-galactosidase; lacZ fragment
   3158..3874    -  CDS            mVenus-Q69M: mVenus-Q69M is a basic (constitutively fluorescent) yellow fluorescent protein published in 2010, derived from Aequorea victoria. It is reported to be a very rapidly-maturing monomer.
   3952..4100    -  ncRNA          ydaO-yuaA: Accession: RF00379 - ydaO/yuaA leader
   4157..4246    -  CDS            43 (fragment): GP43_BPSP1 - Protein predicted: Swiss-Prot protein existence level 4. From Bacillus phage SP01 (Bacteriophage SP01).
   4247..4277    +  misc_feature   MCS (fragment): pUC18/19 multiple cloning site
   4407..4995    -  rep_origin     ori: high-copy-number ColE1/pMB1/pBR322/pUC origin of replication
   5166..6026    -  CDS            AmpR: β-lactamase; bla; confers resistance to ampicillin, carbenicillin, and related antibiotics
   6027..6131    -  promoter       AmpR promoter: bla
   6226..6261    +  CDS            rop (fragment): Rop protein, which maintains plasmids at low copy number; rop
   6363..6380    +  misc_feature   bom (fragment): basis of mobility region from pBR322
   6474..580     -  CDS            cat (across the origin): CAT1_STAAU - Experimental evidence at transcript level: Swiss-Prot protein existence level 2. This enzyme is an effector of chloramphenicol resistance in bacteria. From Staphylococcus aureus.
>Addgene plasmid #227636 | pCN38-ktrA-yfp | addgene full sequence | sequence record 456013 | Addgene NGS Result
CATCACAAACAGAATGATGTACCTGTAAAGATAGCGGTAAATATATTGAATTACCTTTATTAATGAATTT
TCCTGCTGTAATAATGGGTAGAAGGTAATTACTATTATTATTGATATTTAAGTTAAACCCAGTAAATGAA
GTCCATGGAATAATAGAAAGAGAAAAAGCATTTTCAGGTATAGGTGTTTTGGGAAACAATTTCCCCGAAC
CATTATATTTCTCTACATCAGAAAGGTATAAATCATAAAACTCTTTGAAGTCATTCTTTACAGGAGTCCA
AATACCAGAGAATGTTTTAGATACACCATCAAAAATTGTATAAAGTGGCTCTAACTTATCCCAATAACCT
AACTCTCCGTCGCTATTGTAACCAGTTCTAAAAGCTGTATTTGAGTTTATCACCCTTGTCACTAAGAAAA
TAAATGCAGGGTAAAATTTATATCCTTCTTGTTTTATGTTTCGGTATAAAACACTAATATCAATTTCTGT
GGTTATACTAAAAGTCGTTTGTTGGTTCAAATAATGATTAAATATCTCTTTTCTCTTCCAATTGTCTAAA
TCAATTTTATTAAAGTTCATTTGATATGCCTCCTAAATTTTTATCTAAAGTGAATTTAGGAGGCTTACTT
GTCTGCTTTCTTCATTAGAATCAATCCTTTTTTAAAAGTCAATATTACTGTAACATAAATATATATTTTA
AAAATATCCCACTTTATCCAATTTTCGTTTGTTGAACTAATGGGTGCTTTAGTTGAAGAATAAAAGACCA
CATTAAAAAATGTGGTCTTTTGTGTTTTTTTAAAGGATTTGAGCGTAGCGAAAAATCCTTTTCTTTCTTA
TCTTGATAATACCTAGGTGGGCCCAATAAAAGCAATCAATGAACCAAGACAGCTCAAACTAATACCAATA
ATTAACAATTTTTTTATATTTATATAATCAGATAATTTTCCATATACTGCTGTTCCTATCGAAAAAGTTA
ACATATATGCAGTGTTTACCCAGTTTGTAATTCCAGGAGTAGTATTAAAATGATTTGCAATATCAGGTAA
AGAAACATTTAAAACCATTTCATTTAATACACTAAAAAATGAAAGAATACAAAGCCAAAATAAAACGCTA
TAAAACAAACCTTTAAATTTTTTATATAAACTAAACAATTTTACCTCTTTACTTGAGGTGACTAAAGTTT
ATAGGGGTAAATTATTCTTTCACCTCATATAAATTCCCCAAATTTTTAAATAGACACTTCATAAAAAAAT
CCTCCTAAATTAGAATAGTTTAAATATATCATTTTTGTTCAGTAATATTAATATGTACACTATTTCCAAA
ATTTAAATTCATGTTGCCAAAAATCGATTTGTTTTTGCAATTGTTTTTCGTTCGCTTTTAAAGTCGATTT
CATTAAGTCCGTTAAATCGACTGGCGAAATTTCTTTTATCAAATTCTTATATTTTGTTCTAGAATTTCTG
TGAAGCTTTCCCCATTCTTCTTCATCACTCAATAACATAAAAACTATTGCTCTATCCGCAGTGCGTTGGA
TAGTTTTCCAATCTGGTTGCAAGATATGTAAATCACTAAAGCAATCATTCCAGTAATCCACCATATCTCT
TTTAAGTTCGATTTCTACACGCCATAAATGTTCAGACATAACTTCAGCATCTGCATTATCTTTACGTTCT
TGCTTTTTATTATAAATTCTAATAAATCTATTACTATCTCTCACGCCAAAATATTTTGTTTCTGGCTTAC
CATTACGACCATAAAAAATAGTTTTCTTAACTGCTTTATCAGACATTGCATAGTAGTCACTCAAATCATC
TTCAAAATCAAAGGCTAAATCTAATCTTGTAAAACCGTCATCTTCCATGTAGCTTATTATATTTTGTTTT
AACCAAATCATTTCATCTCGTGTAAGTTTGTTTGGATTAAATTCAATACGCATATTACGTCTATCCCAAC
TATCTGCTTTCACTTTGTCATATTCAATATAAACTTTTTCTTGAAGTGCTTTAGCTTTAAACTTTGTTTG
AAGAATATCCCAAAGTCTTATTTGGGGCTCTACACTCATAAATTTAGAAAGGGCTTGAGCGTTGTCTCGG
TTGAGATTTCCAACGATCGTCATTGCATCAAAACTTAATTTTGGATCAGATATGCACACAGTATGTGCGT
CCAACCGGCTATTAGTAGCCGGTTTTAGAAAAATTGTCTAAATCGTGATTTTCCAAATGATTTGAATGAT
TTGCATGATTGTTTTTATACATAAAAAATCGACTCCTTAATCTCAATTTCGTTTAAGGAATCGCTCACCC
AAATATATATCTTGATGTATATTTAAATATCGTTTAATATCTAAATATACAAGATTATAAAAACAACTCA
GTGTTTTTTTCTTTGAATGATGTCGTTCACAAACTTTGGTCAGGGCGTGAGCGACTCCTTTTTATTTTGT
TATTAATATAACACTATCAAAAGATTTGGTCTAATCAGATCAAGTCTTTTTTTATTTAAGCATTTGTATT
ATCTGGTAAACAGTTAAAACTACTAAAACACCAAGTACATACTTACTTGTTATAAAATTCTCAAAGGCTT
CTCTGAATTTCATTTCTTCAACTCCTTTTATTGCTTTATTCCAATTTCCTTATTGGTCGGAACCTACAGG
GCTTTATGTGTTGTTGAGTTGGTACTTTCTTGGGATTAATCCCAATTCAAGTCCAACCAACTCGCTAACA
AGTTAGCTAACACATAGCCCATTCCAACCAATAAGTTTTCTCGGCATAAATGCATGTTCTATAAGTGCAT
ACCTCTATCTCGTTTTTGATTCTTTTGTTGTTCTTGTTGCTGTTCCTGTTCTGAATATAATTCTGGATTC
ATTTTTTTATCTAAGTTTCCTGCTAAACCATTTAGTTTTGGTTCATCTTCTGTTAACTTATTAACTCTTT
CCGCAAAGGCGCCATTCGCCATTCAGGCTGCGCAACTGTTGGGAAGGGCGATCGGTGCGGGCCTCTTCGC
TATTACGCCAGCTGGCGAAAGGGGGATGTGCTGCAAGGCGATTAAGTTGGGTAACGCCAGGGTTTTCCCA
GTCACGACGTTGTAAAACGACGGCCAGTGAATTCAAAAAAACCCCGCCCTGTCAGGGGCGGGGTTTTTGC
TAGCTTATTTATACAGTTCGTCCATACCGTGGGTAATGCCTGCCGCGGTAACAAATTCCAGCAGTACCAT
GTGGTCACGTTTTTCGTTCGGGTCTTTAGACAGTTTGCTCTGGTAGGACAGGTAATGGTTATCTGGCAGC
AGTACTGGGCCATCACCGATTGGAGTGTTCTGCTGGTAGTGATCTGCCAGCTGTACGCCACCATCTTCAA
TGTTGTGACGGATCTTGAAGTTTGCTTTGATGCCGTTTTTCTGCTTGTCAGCAGTAATGTAAACGTTGTG
GGAGTTGTAGTTGTATTCCAGCTTGTGACCCAGAATGTTGCCGTCCTCTTTGAAGTCAATGCCTTTCAGT
TCGATGCGGTTGACCAGGGTGTCACCCTCGAATTTAACTTCGGCACGGGTTTTATAGTTGCCGTCGTCCT
TGAAAAAGATCGTACGTTCTTGGACATAGCCTTCCGGCATGGCAGATTTGAAGAAGTCATGCTGTTTCAT
GTGATCCGGGTAACGCGCAAAACACATCAGGCCGTAACCCAGAGTAGTGACCAGAGTTGGCCACGGAACA
GGCAGTTTGCCGGTGGTACAGATCAGTTTCAGAGTCAGTTTGCCATAAGTAGCATCACACTCGCCTTCAC
CAGACACGGAAAATTTGTGGCCATTCACGTCACCATCCAGCTCAACCAGAATTGGCACAACGCCGGTGAA
CAGTTCTTCACCTTTGCTCATAATGTGACTTTCCTCCTTAAGCTTTAGTGAATTAACGTTTTTGAAACAA
AAAAGACCATTGCAAAGAATGGCCGATAATAGACCTCCTCTCTGTATACGCCTACGAGGTTAGCTGTCGG
ATTAGGGATTCAGAGTACCCCCTCTTACTTAGTAAGATTCACCCCAAGGCTGTTAATAAAACAGCCAATC
GTTGGTTCCCCCGTTCGTGTTTGATTATGCACACACATTATGCCACACCTTGTAGATAAAGTCAACAACT
TTTTCGAAAATTTTTCAGGAATTTTAGCAGAGGTTGTTCTGGATGTAGAACAAAACATCTTTCCGCTCTT
GTGCTGTAAGGATATCTTTCTTGGAAGCTAGGTAGGCAAGGGCTACGGATCCTCTAGAGTCGACCTGCAG
GCATGCAGCGGCCGCCAGCTCACTCAAAGGCGGTAATACGGTTATCCACAGAATCAGGGGATAACGCAGG
AAAGAACATGTGAGCAAAAGGCCAGCAAAAGGCCAGGAACCGTAAAAAGGCCGCGTTGCTGGCGTTTTTC
CATAGGCTCCGCCCCCCTGACGAGCATCACAAAAATCGACGCTCAAGTCAGAGGTGGCGAAACCCGACAG
GACTATAAAGATACCAGGCGTTTCCCCCTGGAAGCTCCCTCGTGCGCTCTCCTGTTCCGACCCTGCCGCT
TACCGGATACCTGTCCGCCTTTCTCCCTTCGGGAAGCGTGGCGCTTTCTCATAGCTCACGCTGTAGGTAT
CTCAGTTCGGTGTAGGTCGTTCGCTCCAAGCTGGGCTGTGTGCACGAACCCCCCGTTCAGCCCGACCGCT
GCGCCTTATCCGGTAACTATCGTCTTGAGTCCAACCCGGTAAGACACGACTTATCGCCACTGGCAGCAGC
CACTGGTAACAGGATTAGCAGAGCGAGGTATGTAGGCGGTGCTACAGAGTTCTTGAAGTGGTGGCCTAAC
TACGGCTACACTAGAAGAACAGTATTTGGTATCTGCGCTCTGCTGAAGCCAGTTACCTTCGGAAAAAGAG
TTGGTAGCTCTTGATCCGGCAAACAAACCACCGCTGGTAGCGGTGGTTTTTTTGTTTGCAAGCAGCAGAT
TACGCGCAGAAAAAAAGGATCTCAAGAAGATCCTTTGATCTTTTCTACGGGGTCTGACGCTCAGTGGAAC
GAAAACTCACGTTAAGGGATTTTGGTCATGAGATTATCAAAAAGGATCTTCACCTAGATCCTTTTAAATT
AAAAATGAAGTTTTAAATCAATCTAAAGTATATATGAGTAAACTTGGTCTGACAGTTACCAATGCTTAAT
CAGTGAGGCACCTATCTCAGCGATCTGTCTATTTCGTTCATCCATAGTTGCCTGACTCCCCGTCGTGTAG
ATAACTACGATACGGGAGGGCTTACCATCTGGCCCCAGTGCTGCAATGATACCGCGAGACCCACGCTCAC
CGGCTCCAGATTTATCAGCAATAAACCAGCCAGCCGGAAGGGCCGAGCGCAGAAGTGGTCCTGCAACTTT
ATCCGCCTCCATCCAGTCTATTAATTGTTGCCGGGAAGCTAGAGTAAGTAGTTCGCCAGTTAATAGTTTG
CGCAACGTTGTTGCCATTGCTACAGGCATCGTGGTGTCACGCTCGTCGTTTGGTATGGCTTCATTCAGCT
CCGGTTCCCAACGATCAAGGCGAGTTACATGATCCCCCATGTTGTGCAAAAAAGCGGTTAGCTCCTTCGG
TCCTCCGATCGTTGTCAGAAGTAAGTTGGCCGCAGTGTTATCACTCATGGTTATGGCAGCACTGCATAAT
TCTCTTACTGTCATGCCATCCGTAAGATGCTTTTCTGTGACTGGTGAGTACTCAACCAAGTCATTCTGAG
AATAGTGTATGCGGCGACCGAGTTGCTCTTGCCCGGCGTCAATACGGGATAATACCGCGCCACATAGCAG
AACTTTAAAAGTGCTCATCATTGGAAAACGTTCTTCGGGGCGAAAACTCTCAAGGATCTTACCGCTGTTG
AGATCCAGTTCGATGTAACCCACTCGTGCACCCAACTGATCTTCAGCATCTTTTACTTTCACCAGCGTTT
CTGGGTGAGCAAAAACAGGAAGGCAAAATGCCGCAAAAAAGGGAATAAGGGCGACACGGAAATGTTGAAT
ACTCATACTCTTCCTTTTTCAATATTATTGAAGCATTTATCAGGGTTATTGTCTCATGAGCGGATACATA
TTTGAATGTATTTAGAAAAATAAACAAATAGGGGTTCCGCGCACATTTCCCCGAAAAGTGCCACCTGACG
TCTAAGAAACCATTATTATCATGACATTAACCTATAAAAATAGGCGTATCACGAGGCCCTTTCGTCTCGC
GCGTTTCGGTGATGACGGTGAAAACCTCTGACACATGCAGCTCCCGGAGACGGTCACAGCTTGTCTGTAA
GCGGATGCCGGGAGCAGACAAGCCCGTCAGGGCGCGTCAGCGGGTGTTGGCGGGTGTCGGGGCTGGCTTA
ACTATGCGGCCGCTCGAGGCCGCGGCCTTCTTCAACTAACGGGGCAGGTTAGTGACATTAGAAAACCGAC
TGTAAAAAGTACAGTCGGCATTATCTCATATTATAAAAGCCAGTCATTAGGCCTATCTGACAATTCCTGA
ATAGAGTTCATAAACAATCCTGCATGATAAC
